>Addgene plasmid #68541 | PVX_110965-bio | depositor full sequence | sequence record 120672 | Full Sequence
AGATCTATACATTGAATCAATATTGGCAATTAGCCATATTAGTCATTGGTTATATAGCATAAATCAATAT
TGGCTATTGGCCATTGCATACGTTGTATCTATATCATAATATGTACATTTATATTGGCTCATGTCCAATA
TGACCGCCATGTTGACATTGATTATTGACTAGTTATTAATAGTAATCAATTACGGGGTCATTAGTTCATA
GCCCATATATGGAGTTCCGCGTTACATAACTTACGGTAAATGGCCCGCCTGGCTGACCGCCCAACGACCC
CCGCCCATTGACGTCAATAATGACGTATGTTCCCATAGTAACGCCAATAGGGACTTTCCATTGACGTCAA
TGGGTGGAGTATTTACGGTAAACTGCCCACTTGGCAGTACATCAAGTGTATCATATGCCAAGTCCGCCCC
CTATTGACGTCAATGACGGTAAATGGCCCGCCTGGCATTATGCCCAGTACATGACCTTACGGGACTTTCC
TACTTGGCAGTACATCTACGTATTAGTCATCGCTATTACCATGGTGATGCGGTTTTGGCAGTACACCAAT
GGGCGTGGATAGCGGTTTGACTCACGGGGATTTCCAAGTCTCCACCCCATTGACGTCAATGGGAGTTTGT
TTTGGCACCAAAATCAACGGGACTTTCCAAAATGTCGTAATAACCCCGCCCCGTTGACGCAAATGGGCGG
TAGGCGTGTACGGTGGGAGGTCTATATAAGCAGAGCTCGTTTAGTGAACCGTCAGATCCTCACTCTCTTC
CGCATCGCTGTCTGCGAGGGCCAGCTGTTGGGCTCGCGGTTGAGGACAAACTCTTCGCGGTCTTTCCAGT
ACTCTTGGATCGGAAACCCGTCGGCCTCCGAACGGTACTCCGCCACCGAGGGACCTGAGCGAGTCCGCAT
CGACCGGATCGGAAAACCTCTCGAGAAAGGCGTCTAACCAGTCACAGTCGCAAGGTAGGCTGAGCACCGT
GGCGGGCGGCAGCGGGTGGCGGTCGGGGTTGTTTCTGGCGGAGGTGCTGCTGATGATGTAATTAAAGTAG
GCGGTCTTGAGACGGCGGATGGTCGAGGTGAGGTGTGGCAGGCTTGAGATCCAGCTGTTGGGGTGAGTAC
TCCCTCTCAAAAGCGGGCATTACTTCTGCGCTAAGATTGTCAGTTTCCAAAAACGAGGAGGATTTGATAT
TCACCTGGCCCGATCTGGCCATACACTTGAGTGACAATGACATCCACTTTGCCTTTCTCTCCACAGGTGT
CCACTCCCAGGTCCAAGTTTGCCACCATGGAGTTTCAGACCCAGGTACTCATGTCCCTGCTGCTCTGCAT
GTCTGGTGCGGCCGCCGATAGAGAAGAGACAGTGGACGCCGTGCCCAACGTGGGCGTGCTGAACCTGGAA
AAGCCCACCCTGAGAGCCCTGCTGGCCGAAAATCCTGGCGGAGTGTCTGAGGGCGTGGACAACGAGGAAG
TGGCCAGCGAAGAGGTGGCCAATGAGGACGTGGTGTCCGACGACCTGCCCGTGGATTCTGTGGCTGCTGA
AGAGGTGCCCCCCGAGGTGGTGCCTCTGGAAGAGGTGTCCACAGAGGAAGTGCCCTCCGAGGAAGATCCT
TCCGAAGAGGACCCCTCTGAAGAGGATCCCAGCGACGATGCCCCTAGCGCCCCTTCTGCTCCTGCCGCCG
AAGAACAGAACCAGGAAGCCGAAGAAGTGCCTCCAGCCGCCAATGCCGAGCCTTCCGATGACAGCCCTGT
GGAAGTGGTGGACGGCGAGGACAGCGTGGTGGAAGAAGAGGAAGGCCAGCACGTGGAACAGGACGTGCCA
GCCGTGCAGGAAGAAGAAGGACAGGAAGAGGCCCACCAGGAAAGCTGCAGCGATTGCAGCGCCCCATGTA
GCCCTGGCGCCACCGAGTGCGAGAGCAAGTGCAGCGAGAACTGCAACTGCGACGGCGCCTGCCCTGAGGA
TTGTGCCGTGGATGAGGGCTGCGAGGCCGTGGATTGCTCCGAGGGCTCCGACGGATCTGATGGCCCTGCC
TGTGACGCCTGCCAGAAAGAGTCTGAGGACGAGCAGCCCGAGGAAGGCGTGGACGCTGCTGCTGGCGTGT
CCTCTGAAGTGGAACAGCAGGCCGAACAGGGCGTGGCACCTCTGGCTGTGGAAGAGGATAGCGAGGGCGA
CGAGCCCGAGAATGAAGAGGACTCCGATGGCGAAGAAACCGACGACGTGCTGAGCGAGATCTTCCGGGGC
CTGAGAAACGTGGCCGACAAAGAGGAAACCGTGCTGGAAGAGAACGAAGAGGCCGCTGGCGAGCAGGCTG
TGGACGAGAATGGACAGCAGCAGGAAGGCGAGGCCTACGAGGGCGAAGGCGCTGGCGAAGCTGCTCCTGG
CGAAGATGGGGAAGAAGTGGCCGAGGGCCAGAATGCCGAAGCCCCTAGCAGCGACACCAGCAGCAACGAT
GCCGGAATCGGCAGCGTGACCACCGAGACAGAGAACCTGGTGGACGACCTGATGAACCTGCTGAACAGCG
ACAACGGCGTGGACCAGAGCCTGAAGGTGCTGGCCCAGGATATGGCCCAGTACTTCCTGAACCACCTGAA
CGCCGAGAGCGAGGTGGCAGGCGCGCCGTCGACCTCCATCACGGCCTATAAGAGTGAGGGGGAGTCAGCG
GAGTTCTCCTTCCCACTCAACCTTGGAGAGGAAAGCCTGCAGGGAGAGTTGAGATGGAAGGCAGAGAAGG
CTCCTTCTTCCCAGTCCTGGATCACCTTCTCCCTAAAGAACCAAAAGGTGTCTGTGCAGAAGTCTACTAG
CAACCCCAAGTTCCAGCTGTCCGAAACGCTCCCACTCACCCTTCAGATACCCCAGGTCTCCCTTCAGTTT
GCTGGTTCTGGCAACCTGACCCTGACTCTGGACAGAGGGATACTGTATCAGGAAGTGAACCTGGTGGTGA
TGAAAGTGACTCAGCCCGACAGCAACACTTTGACCTGTGAGGTGATGGGACCCACCTCACCCAAGATGAG
ACTGATCTTGAAGCAGGAGAATCAGGAGGCCAGGGTCTCCAGGCAGGAGAAAGTGATTCAAGTGCAGGCC
CCTGAAGCAGGGGTGTGGCAATGTCTACTGAGTGAAGGTGAAGAGGTCAAGATGGACTCCAAGATCCAGG
TTTTATCCAAAGGGTTGAATTCCGGATCACTGCATCATATTCTGGATGCACAGAAAATGGTGTGGAATCA
TCGTTAAGTCTAGACACGTGATTAATTAAGGATCCCCCGACCTCGACCTCTGGCTAATAAAGGAAATTTA
TTTTCATTGCAATAGTGTGTTGGAATTTTTTGTGTCTCTCACTCGGAAGGACATATGGGAGGGCAAATCA
TTTGGTCGAGATCCCTCGGAGATCTCTAGCTAGAGGATCGATCCCCGCCCCGGACGAACTAAACCTGACT
ACGACATCTCTGCCCCTTCTTCGCGGGGCAGTGCATGTAATCCCTTCAGTTGGTTGGTACAACTTGCCAA
CTGGGCCCTGTTCCACATGTGACACGGGGGGGGACCAAACACAAAGGGGTTCTCTGACTGTAGTTGACAT
CCTTATAAATGGATGTGCACATTTGCCAACACTGAGTGGCTTTCATCCTGGAGCAGACTTTGCAGTCTGT
GGACTGCAACACAACATTGCCTTTATGTGTAACTCTTGGCTGAAGCTCTTACACCAATGCTGGGGGACAT
GTACCTCCCAGGGGCCCAGGAAGACTACGGGAGGCTACACCAACGTCAATCAGAGGGGCCTGTGTAGCTA
CCGATAAGCGGACCCTCAAGAGGGCATTAGCAATAGTGTTTATAAGGCCCCCTTGTTAACCCTAAACGGG
TAGCATATGCTTCCCGGGTAGTAGTATATACTATCCAGACTAACCCTAATTCAATAGCATATGTTACCCA
ACGGGAAGCATATGCTATCGAATTAGGGTTAGTAAAAGGGTCCTAAGGAACAGCGATATCTCCCACCCCA
TGAGCTGTCACGGTTTTATTTACATGGGGTCAGGATTCCACGAGGGTAGTGAACCATTTTAGTCACAAGG
GCAGTGGCTGAAGATCAAGGAGCGGGCAGTGAACTCTCCTGAATCTTCGCCTGCTTCTTCATTCTCCTTC
GTTTAGCTAATAGAATAACTGCTGAGTTGTGAACAGTAAGGTGTATGTGAGGTGCTCGAAAACAAGGTTT
CAGGTGACGCCCCCAGAATAAAATTTGGACGGGGGGTTCAGTGGTGGCATTGTGCTATGACACCAATATA
ACCCTCACAAACCCCTTGGGCAATAAATACTAGTGTAGGAATGAAACATTCTGAATATCTTTAACAATAG
AAATCCATGGGGTGGGGACAAGCCGTAAAGACTGGATGTCCATCTCACACGAATTTATGGCTATGGGCAA
CACATAATCCTAGTGCAATATGATACTGGGGTTATTAAGATGTGTCCCAGGCAGGGACCAAGACAGGTGA
ACCATGTTGTTACACTCTATTTGTAACAAGGGGAAAGAGAGTGGACGCCGACAGCAGCGGACTCCACTGG
TTGTCTCTAACACCCCCGAAAATTAAACGGGGCTCCACGCCAATGGGGCCCATAAACAAAGACAAGTGGC
CACTCTTTTTTTTGAAATTGTGGAGTGGGGGCACGCGTCAGCCCCCACACGCCGCCCTGCGGTTTTGGAC
TGTAAAATAAGGGTGTAATAACTTGGCTGATTGTAACCCCGCTAACCACTGCGGTCAAACCACTTGCCCA
CAAAACCACTAATGGCACCCCGGGGAATACCTGCATAAGTAGGTGGGCGGGCCAAGATAGGGGCGCGATT
GCTGCGATCTGGAGGACAAATTACACACACTTGCGCCTGAGCGCCAAGCACAGGGTTGTTGGTCCTCATA
TTCACGAGGTCGCTGAGAGCACGGTGGGCTAATGTTGCCATGGGTAGCATATACTACCCAAATATCTGGA
TAGCATATGCTATCCTAATCTATATCTGGGTAGCATAGGCTATCCTAATCTATATCTGGGTAGCATATGC
TATCCTAATCTATATCTGGGTAGTATATGCTATCCTAATTTATATCTGGGTAGCATAGGCTATCCTAATC
TATATCTGGGTAGCATATGCTATCCTAATCTATATCTGGGTAGTATATGCTATCCTAATCTGTATCCGGG
TAGCATATGCTATCCTAATAGAGATTAGGGTAGTATATGCTATCCTAATTTATATCTGGGTAGCATATAC
TACCCAAATATCTGGATAGCATATGCTATCCTAATCTATATCTGGGTAGCATATGCTATCCTAATCTATA
TCTGGGTAGCATAGGCTATCCTAATCTATATCTGGGTAGCATATGCTATCCTAATCTATATCTGGGTAGT
ATATGCTATCCTAATTTATATCTGGGTAGCATAGGCTATCCTAATCTATATCTGGGTAGCATATGCTATC
CTAATCTATATCTGGGTAGTATATGCTATCCTAATCTGTATCCGGGTAGCATATGCTATCCTCATGATAA
GCTGTCAAACATGAGAATTTTCTTGAAGACGAAAGGGCCTCGTGATACGCCTATTTTTATAGGTTAATGT
CATGATAATAATGGTTTCTTAGACGTCAGGTGGCACTTTTCGGGGAAATGTGCGCGGAACCCCTATTTGT
TTATTTTTCTAAATACATTCAAATATGTATCCGCTCATGAGACAATAACCCTGATAAATGCTTCAATAAT
ATTGAAAAAGGAAGAGTATGAGTATTCAACATTTCCGTGTCGCCCTTATTCCCTTTTTTGCGGCATTTTG
CCTTCCTGTTTTTGCTCACCCAGAAACGCTGGTGAAAGTAAAAGATGCTGAAGATCAGTTGGGTGCACGA
GTGGGTTACATCGAACTGGATCTCAACAGCGGTAAGATCCTTGAGAGTTTTCGCCCCGAAGAACGTTTTC
CAATGATGAGCACTTTTAAAGTTCTGCTATGTGGCGCGGTATTATCCCGTGTTGACGCCGGGCAAGAGCA
ACTCGGTCGCCGCATACACTATTCTCAGAATGACTTGGTTGAGTACTCACCAGTCACAGAAAAGCATCTT
ACGGATGGCATGACAGTAAGAGAATTATGCAGTGCTGCCATAACCATGAGTGATAACACTGCGGCCAACT
TACTTCTGACAACGATCGGAGGACCGAAGGAGCTAACCGCTTTTTTGCACAACATGGGGGATCATGTAAC
TCGCCTTGATCGTTGGGAACCGGAGCTGAATGAAGCCATACCAAACGACGAGCGTGACACCACGATGCCT
GCAGCAATGGCAACAACGTTGCGCAAACTATTAACTGGCGAACTACTTACTCTAGCTTCCCGGCAACAAT
TAATAGACTGGATGGAGGCGGATAAAGTTGCAGGACCACTTCTGCGCTCGGCCCTTCCGGCTGGCTGGTT
TATTGCTGATAAATCTGGAGCCGGTGAGCGTGGGTCTCGCGGTATCATTGCAGCACTGGGGCCAGATGGT
AAGCCCTCCCGTATCGTAGTTATCTACACGACGGGGAGTCAGGCAACTATGGATGAACGAAATAGACAGA
TCGCTGAGATAGGTGCCTCACTGATTAAGCATTGGTAACTGTCAGACCAAGTTTACTCATATATACTTTA
GATTGATTTAAAACTTCATTTTTAATTTAAAAGGATCTAGGTGAAGATCCTTTTTGATAATCTCATGACC
AAAATCCCTTAACGTGAGTTTTCGTTCCACTGAGCGTCAGACCCCGTAGAAAAGATCAAAGGATCTTCTT
GAGATCCTTTTTTTCTGCGCGTAATCTGCTGCTTGCAAACAAAAAAACCACCGCTACCAGCGGTGGTTTG
TTTGCCGGATCAAGAGCTACCAACTCTTTTTCCGAAGGTAACTGGCTTCAGCAGAGCGCAGATACCAAAT
ACTGTTCTTCTAGTGTAGCCGTAGTTAGGCCACCACTTCAAGAACTCTGTAGCACCGCCTACATACCTCG
CTCTGCTAATCCTGTTACCAGTGGCTGCTGCCAGTGGCGATAAGTCGTGTCTTACCGGGTTGGACTCAAG
ACGATAGTTACCGGATAAGGCGCAGCGGTCGGGCTGAACGGGGGGTTCGTGCACACAGCCCAGCTTGGAG
CGAACGACCTACACCGAACTGAGATACCTACAGCGTGAGCTATGAGAAAGCGCCACGCTTCCCGAAGGGA
GAAAGGCGGACAGGTATCCGGTAAGCGGCAGGGTCGGAACAGGAGAGCGCACGAGGGAGCTTCCAGGGGG
AAACGCCTGGTATCTTTATAGTCCTGTCGGGTTTCGCCACCTCTGACTTGAGCGTCGATTTTTGTGATGC
TCGTCAGGGGGGCGGAGCCTATGGAAAAACGCCAGCAACGCGGCCTTTTTACGGTTCCTGGCCTTTTGCT
GGCCTTTTGCTCACATGTTCTTTCCTGCGTTATCCCCTGATTCTGTGGATAACCGTATTACCGCCTTTGA
GTGAGCTGATACCGCTCGCCGCAGCCGAACGACCGAGCGCAGCGAGTCAGTGAGCGAGGAAGCGGAAGAG
CGCCCAATACGCAAACCGCCTCTCCCCGCGCGTTGGCCGATTCATTAATGCAGCTGGCACGACAGGTTTC
CCGACTGGAAAGCGGGCAGTGAGCGCAACGCAATTAATGTGAGTTAGCTCACTCATTAGGCACCCCAGGC
TTTACACTTTATGCTTCCGGCTCGTATGTTGTGTGGAATTGTGAGCGGATAACAATTTCACACAGGAAAC
AGCTATGACCATGATTACGCCAAGCTCTAGCTAGAGGTCGACCAATTCTCATGTTTGACAGCTTATCATC
GCAGATCCGGGCAACGTTGTTGCCATTGCTGCAGGCGCAGAACTGGTAGGTATGGA
Features (pLannotate 1.2.2; 18 found; start..end, strand, type, name):
    154..533     +  enhancer       CMV enhancer: human cytomegalovirus immediate early enhancer
    535..734     +  promoter       CMV promoter: human cytomegalovirus (CMV) immediate early promoter
    802..840     +  misc_feature   Ad SA (fragment): adenovirus major late transcript splice acceptor (Friedrich and Soriano, 1991)
    873..1082    -  CDS            PTP (fragment): TERM_ADE02 - Experimental evidence at protein level: Swiss-Prot protein existence level 1. Protein covalently bound to the viral DNA that acts as a primer for viral genomic replication by DNA strand displacement. Assembles on the viral origin of replication in an initiation complex with viral polymerase, DBP, host NFIA and host POU2F1/OCT1. During initiation, the polymerase covalently couples the first dCTP with Ser- 580 of pTP. The terminal protein stimulates the template activity over 20 fold compared to protein-free templates. Neo-synthesized viral genomes are linked to two preterminal prot
   1113..1202    +  intron         chimeric intron (fragment): chimera between introns from adenovirus and immunoglobulin heavy chain genes
   1221..1267    +  CDS            IgH signal sequence (fragment): signal sequence from the mouse immunoglobulin heavy chain variable region
   2604..3170    +  CDS            Cd4 (fragment): CD4_RAT - Experimental evidence at protein level: Swiss-Prot protein existence level 1. Integral membrane glycoprotein that plays an essential role in the immune response and serves multiple functions in responses against both external and internal offenses. In T-cells, functions primarily as a coreceptor for MHC class II molecule:peptide complex. The antigens presented by class II peptides are derived from extracellular proteins while class I peptides are derived from cytosolic proteins. Interacts simultaneously with the T-cell receptor (TCR) and the MHC class II presented by antigen presenti
   3276..3331    +  polyA_signal   β-globin poly(A) signal: rabbit β-globin polyadenylation signal (Gil and Proudfoot, 1987)
   3845..5526    -  rep_origin     oriP (fragment): Epstein-Barr virus oriP replication origin (Yates et al., 2000)
   5653..5757    +  promoter       AmpR promoter: bla
   5758..6618    +  CDS            AmpR: β-lactamase; bla; confers resistance to ampicillin, carbenicillin, and related antibiotics
   6789..7377    +  rep_origin     ori: high-copy-number ColE1/pMB1/pBR322/pUC origin of replication
   7560..7652    +  CDS            lacI (fragment): lac repressor; lacI; The lac repressor binds to the lac operator to inhibit transcription in E. coli. This inhibition can be relieved by adding lactose or isopropyl-β-D-thiogalactopyranoside (IPTG).
   7665..7686    +  protein_bind   CAP binding site: CAP binding activates transcription in the presence of cAMP. E. coli catabolite activator protein
   7701..7731    +  promoter       lac promoter: promoter for the E. coli lac operon
   7739..7755    +  protein_bind   lac operator: The lac repressor binds to the lac operator to inhibit transcription in E. coli. This inhibition can be relieved by adding lactose or isopropyl-β-D-thiogalactopyranoside (IPTG). lac repressor encoded by lacI
   7825..7841    +  promoter       tet promoter (fragment): E. coli promoter for tetracycline efflux protein gene
   7851..7876    -  CDS            bla(M) (fragment): β-lactamase lacking the signal sequence; bla(M); allows cytosolic expression of β-lactamase
