[The description below was written by a language model from this plasmid's Addgene catalogue record and pLannotate feature annotations shown in this document.]
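Description:
PVX_110965-bio is a mammalian expression plasmid built on the pTT3 backbone and designed to produce the full-length ectodomain of the Plasmodium vivax protein PVX_110965 as a secreted, tagged recombinant protein. In bacteria it is maintained at high copy through a ColE1/pUC-type origin and selected with ampicillin via the β-lactamase gene. The backbone also carries an Epstein-Barr virus oriP element, which supports episomal retention in cells that supply EBNA1, a feature commonly exploited for high-yield transient expression. Short lac, tet and bla fragments near the end of the annotated sequence appear to be backbone remnants with no role in expression.

Transcription is driven by the CMV immediate early enhancer and promoter, followed by adenovirus-derived leader and splice sequences and a chimeric intron that typically improve mRNA processing and expression; the fragment annotated as adenoviral terminal protein on the opposite strand most likely reflects this leader region rather than a functional coding sequence. A fragment of a mouse immunoglobulin heavy chain signal sequence lies at the start of the open reading frame, consistent with directing the product into the secretory pathway. The ectodomain insert sits between NotI and AscI sites in a region that the feature table leaves unannotated. All potential N-linked glycosylation sequons (NXT/S) were mutated to NXA, presumably to prevent inappropriate glycosylation of the parasite protein in mammalian cells. The insert is fused at its C terminus to rat Cd4 domains 3 and 4 and an enzymatic biotinylation sequence, and the transcript ends at a rabbit β-globin polyadenylation signal. The construct belongs to a library of P. vivax merozoite proteins made for identifying vaccine candidates and protein-protein interactions, where the biotin tag allows capture on streptavidin surfaces.
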