Addgene plasmid #68541: PVX_110965-bio
Purpose: Expresses full-length P. vivax PVX_110965 ectodomain in mammalian cells. C-terminal rat Cd4d3+4 tag, biotinylation sequence
Depositing lab: Julian Rayner & Gavin Wright. Depositing organization: Wellcome Sanger Institute. Publication: A Library of Plasmodium vivax Recombinant Merozoite Proteins Reveals New Vaccine Candidates and Protein-Protein Interactions. Hostetler JB, Sharma S, Bartholdson SJ, Wright GJ, Fairhurst RM, Rayner JC. PLoS Negl Trop Dis. 2015 Dec 23;9(12):e0004264. doi: 10.1371/journal.pntd.0004264. eCollection 2015 Dec. PubMed 26701602.
Backbone
  Vector backbone: pTT3
  Backbone manufacturer: Yves Durocher, NRC
  Backbone size w/o insert (bp): 6654
  Vector type: Mammalian Expression
Growth in bacteria
  Bacterial resistance: Ampicillin, 100 μg/mL
  Growth temperature: 37°C
  Growth strain: DH5alpha
  Copy number: High Copy
Gene/Insert
  Gene/Insert name: PVX_110965
  Mutation: All NXT/S sites mutated to NXA, where X is any amino acid except Proline
  Promoter: CMV
  Tag / fusion protein: rat CD4 d3+4, enzymatic biotinylation sequence (C terminal on backbone)
  Cloning method: Restriction Enzyme; 5′ cloning site NotI (not destroyed); 3′ cloning site AscI (not destroyed)
  Sequencing primers: 5′ pMT2-F; 3′ rb_glob_PA_term-R
Terms and licenses: Academic/Nonprofit Terms; Industry Terms: Not Available to Industry
How to cite: PVX_110965-bio was a gift from Julian Rayner & Gavin Wright (Addgene plasmid # 68541 ; http://n2t.net/addgene:68541 ; RRID:Addgene_68541)
