>Addgene plasmid #68541 | PVX_110965-bio | depositor partial sequence | sequence record 120673 | PVX_110965 from Not1 to Asc1 restriction sites
GCGGCCGCCGATAGAGAAGAGACAGTGGACGCCGTGCCCAACGTGGGCGTGCTGAACCTGGAAAAGCCCA
CCCTGAGAGCCCTGCTGGCCGAAAATCCTGGCGGAGTGTCTGAGGGCGTGGACAACGAGGAAGTGGCCAG
CGAAGAGGTGGCCAATGAGGACGTGGTGTCCGACGACCTGCCCGTGGATTCTGTGGCTGCTGAAGAGGTG
CCCCCCGAGGTGGTGCCTCTGGAAGAGGTGTCCACAGAGGAAGTGCCCTCCGAGGAAGATCCTTCCGAAG
AGGACCCCTCTGAAGAGGATCCCAGCGACGATGCCCCTAGCGCCCCTTCTGCTCCTGCCGCCGAAGAACA
GAACCAGGAAGCCGAAGAAGTGCCTCCAGCCGCCAATGCCGAGCCTTCCGATGACAGCCCTGTGGAAGTG
GTGGACGGCGAGGACAGCGTGGTGGAAGAAGAGGAAGGCCAGCACGTGGAACAGGACGTGCCAGCCGTGC
AGGAAGAAGAAGGACAGGAAGAGGCCCACCAGGAAAGCTGCAGCGATTGCAGCGCCCCATGTAGCCCTGG
CGCCACCGAGTGCGAGAGCAAGTGCAGCGAGAACTGCAACTGCGACGGCGCCTGCCCTGAGGATTGTGCC
GTGGATGAGGGCTGCGAGGCCGTGGATTGCTCCGAGGGCTCCGACGGATCTGATGGCCCTGCCTGTGACG
CCTGCCAGAAAGAGTCTGAGGACGAGCAGCCCGAGGAAGGCGTGGACGCTGCTGCTGGCGTGTCCTCTGA
AGTGGAACAGCAGGCCGAACAGGGCGTGGCACCTCTGGCTGTGGAAGAGGATAGCGAGGGCGACGAGCCC
GAGAATGAAGAGGACTCCGATGGCGAAGAAACCGACGACGTGCTGAGCGAGATCTTCCGGGGCCTGAGAA
ACGTGGCCGACAAAGAGGAAACCGTGCTGGAAGAGAACGAAGAGGCCGCTGGCGAGCAGGCTGTGGACGA
GAATGGACAGCAGCAGGAAGGCGAGGCCTACGAGGGCGAAGGCGCTGGCGAAGCTGCTCCTGGCGAAGAT
GGGGAAGAAGTGGCCGAGGGCCAGAATGCCGAAGCCCCTAGCAGCGACACCAGCAGCAACGATGCCGGAA
TCGGCAGCGTGACCACCGAGACAGAGAACCTGGTGGACGACCTGATGAACCTGCTGAACAGCGACAACGG
CGTGGACCAGAGCCTGAAGGTGCTGGCCCAGGATATGGCCCAGTACTTCCTGAACCACCTGAACGCCGAG
AGCGAGGTGGCAGGCGCGCC
