>Addgene plasmid #68541 | PVX_110965-bio | addgene partial sequence | sequence record 124313 | rb_glob_PA_term-R 5'-CCCATATGTCCTTCCGAGTG-3'
CACTATTGCAATGAAAATAAATTTCCTTTATTAGCCAGAGGTCGAGGTCGGGGGATCCTTAATTAATCAC
GTGTCTAGACTTAACGATGATTCCACACCATTTTCTGTGCATCCAGAATATGATGCAGTGATCCGGAATT
CAACCCTTTGGATAAAACCTGGATCTTGGAGTCCATCTTGACCTCTTCACCTTCACTCAGTAGACATTGC
CACACCCCTGCTTCAGGGGCCTGCACTTGAATCACTTTCTCCTGCCTGGAGACCCTGGCCTCCTGATTCT
CCTGCTTCAAGATCAGTCTCATCTTGGGTGAGGTGGGTCCCATCACCTCACAGGTCAAAGTGTTGCTGTC
GGGCTGAGTCACTTTCATCACCACCAGGTTCACTTCCTGATACAGTATCCCTCTGTCCAGAGTCAGGGTC
AGGTTGCCAGAACCAGCAAACTGAAGGGAGACCTGGGGTATCTGAAGGGTGAGTGGGAGCGTTTCGGACA
GCTGGAACTTGGGGTTGCTAGTAGACTTCTGCACAGACACCTTTTGGTTCTTTAGGGAGAAGGTGATCCA
GGACTGGGAAGAAGGAGCCTTCTCTGCCTTCCATCTCAACTCTCCCTGCAGGCTTTCCTCTCCAAGGTTG
AGTGGGAAGGAGAACTCCGCTGACTCCCCCTCACTCTTATAGGCCGTGATGGAGGTCGACGGCGCGCCTG
CCACCTCGCTCTCGGCGTTCAGGTGGTTCAGGAAGTACTGGGCCATATCCTGGGCCAGCACCTTCAGGCT
CTGGTCCACGCCGTTGTCGCTGTTCAGCAGGTTCATCAGGTCGTCCACCAGGTTCTCTGTCTCGGTGGTC
ACGCTGCCGATTCCGGCATCGTTGCTGCTGGTGTCGCTGCTAGGGGCTTCGGCATTCTGGCCCTCGGCCA
CTTCTTCCCCATCTTCGCCAGGAGCAGCTTCGCCAGCGCCTTCGCCCTCGTAGGCCTCGCCTTCCTGCTG
CTGTCCATTCTCGTCCACAGCCTGCTCGCCAGCGGCCTCTTCGTTCTCTTCCAGCACGGTTTCCTCTTTG
TCGGCCACGTTTCTCAGGCCCCGGAAGATCTCGCTCAGCACGTCGTCGGTTTCTTCGCCATCGGAGTCCT
CTTCATTCTCGGGG
