>Addgene plasmid #68541 | PVX_110965-bio | addgene partial sequence | sequence record 124314 | pMT2-F 5'-TTGCCTTTCTCTCCACAGGT-3'
CATGGAGTTTCAGACCCAGGTACTCATGTCCCTGCTGCTCTGCATGTCTGGTGCGGCCGCCGATAGAGAA
GAGACAGTGGACGCCGTGCCCAACGTGGGCGTGCTGAACCTGGAAAAGCCCACCCTGAGAGCCCTGCTGG
CCGAAAATCCTGGCGGAGTGTCTGAGGGCGTGGACAACGAGGAAGTGGCCAGCGAAGAGGTGGCCAATGA
GGACGTGGTGTCCGACGACCTGCCCGTGGATTCTGTGGCTGCTGAAGAGGTGCCCCCCGAGGTGGTGCCT
CTGGAAGAGGTGTCCACAGAGGAAGTGCCCTCCGAGGAAGATCCTTCCGAAGAGGACCCCTCTGAAGAGG
ATCCCAGCGACGATGCCCCTAGCGCCCCTTCTGCTCCTGCCGCCGAAGAACAGAACCAGGAAGCCGAAGA
AGTGCCTCCAGCCGCCAATGCCGAGCCTTCCGATGACAGCCCTGTGGAAGTGGTGGACGGCGAGGACAGC
GTGGTGGAAGAAGAGGAAGGCCAGCACGTGGAACAGGACGTGCCAGCCGTGCAGGAAGAAGAAGGACAGG
AAGAGGCCCACCAGGAAAGCTGCAGCGATTGCAGCGCCCCATGTAGCCCTGGCGCCACCGAGTGCGAGAG
CAAGTGCAGCGAGAACTGCAACTGCGACGGCGCCTGCCCTGAGGATTGTGCCGTGGATGAGGGCTGCGAG
GCCGTGGATTGCTCCGAGGGCTCCGACGGATCTGATGGCCCTGCCTGTGACGCCTGCCAGAAAGAGTCTG
AGGACGAGCAGCCCGAGGAAGGCGTGGACGCTGCTGCTGGCGTGTCCTCTGAAGTGGAACAGCAGGCCGA
ACAGGGCGTGGCACCTCTGGCTGTGGAAGAGGATAGCGAGGGCGACGAGCCCGAGAATGAAGAGGACTCC
GATGGCGAAGAAACCGACGACGTGCTGAGCGAGATCTTCCGGGGCCTGAGAAACGTGGCCGACAAAGAGG
AAACCGTGCTGGAAGAGAACGAAGAGGCCGCTGGCGAGCAGGCTGTGGACGAGAATGGACAGCAGCAGGA
AGGCGAGG
